Addgene plasmid #21715: pROSA26-5'
Depositing lab: Philippe Soriano. Depositing organization: Fred Hutchinson Cancer Center. Publication: Generalized lacZ expression with the ROSA26 Cre reporter strain. Soriano P.. Nat Genet. 1999 Jan;21(1):70-1. 10.1038/5007 PubMed 9916792.
Backbone
  Vector backbone: pBluescript KS (-)
  Backbone manufacturer: Stratagene
  Backbone size w/o insert (bp): 3027
  Vector type: for use with mouse targeting vector pROSA26-1
Growth in bacteria
  Bacterial resistance: Ampicillin, 100 μg/mL
  Growth temperature: 37°C
  Growth strain: DH5alpha
  Copy number: High Copy
Gene/Insert
  Gene/Insert name: ROSA26-5' insert (alt name: ROSA26)
  Species: M. musculus (mouse)
  Insert size (bp): 132
  Entrez Gene: Gt(ROSA)26Sor (a.k.a. Gtrgeo26, Gtrosa26, R26, ROSA26, Thumpd3as1)
  Cloning method: Restriction Enzyme
  Sequencing primers: 5′ T7; 3′ T3
Terms and licenses: Academic/Nonprofit Terms; Industry Terms: Not Available to Industry
Depositor comments: Probe for detecting targeted integrations by Southern blots. It is a small probe so users should wash at low stringency, eg. 1xSSC at 65 degrees. We recommend you order this plasmid along with pROSA26-1 and SAbgeo as a "ROSA26 targeting kit". For more information visit - http://research.mssm.edu/soriano/lab
How to cite: pROSA26-5' was a gift from Philippe Soriano (Addgene plasmid # 21715 ; http://n2t.net/addgene:21715 ; RRID:Addgene_21715)
