[The description below was written by a language model from this plasmid's Addgene catalogue record and pLannotate feature annotations shown in this document.]
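Description:
pROSA26-5' is a small bacterial cloning plasmid built on the pBluescript KS(-) backbone that carries a 132 bp fragment of the mouse ROSA26 locus, Gt(ROSA)26Sor. It is not an expression or delivery vector. It serves as a source of hybridization probe and is meant to accompany the mouse gene-targeting vector pROSA26-1. The plasmid is propagated in E. coli at high copy from a ColE1/pUC-type origin and selected with ampicillin through the β-lactamase gene and its native promoter. An f1 origin is also present, which allows production of single-stranded DNA with helper phage.

The ROSA26 fragment was inserted by restriction cloning into the pBluescript multiple cloning site, which interrupts the lacZα region lying downstream of the lac promoter, lac operator and CAP binding site. Opposing T7 and T3 phage promoters flank the site. They provide the sequencing primer sites and could in principle be used to transcribe either strand of the insert. Automated annotation recognises only a short stretch of the insert as matching the "Rosa26 left arm" from intron 1. The rest of the insert is unannotated, and the record does not give the fragment's exact genomic position relative to the homology arm.

According to the depositor, the insert is used as a Southern blot probe to detect correctly targeted integrations at ROSA26, distinguishing homologous recombinants from random insertions in targeted mouse cells. Because the probe is very short, the depositor notes that low-stringency washing is needed. The plasmid is recommended as part of a ROSA26 targeting kit together with pROSA26-1 and SAbgeo.
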