Features (pLannotate 1.2.2; 15 found; start..end, strand, type, name):
      4..432     +  rep_origin     f1 ori (sequence partly withheld): f1 bacteriophage origin of replication; arrow indicates direction of (+) strand synthesis
    463..618     -  CDS            lacZα (fragment): LacZα fragment of β-galactosidase; lacZ fragment
    626..644     +  promoter       T7 promoter: promoter for bacteriophage T7 RNA polymerase
    653..715     +  misc_feature   MCS (fragment): pBluescript multiple cloning site
    716..754     +  misc_feature   MCS (fragment): pBluescript multiple cloning site
    868..913     +  misc_feature   Rosa26 left arm (fragment): left homology arm from intron 1 of the mouse Rosa26 gene (Soriano, 1999)
    914..958     +  misc_feature   MCS (fragment): pBluescript multiple cloning site
    971..989     -  promoter       T3 promoter: promoter for bacteriophage T3 RNA polymerase
   1034..1050    -  protein_bind   lac operator: The lac repressor binds to the lac operator to inhibit transcription in E. coli. This inhibition can be relieved by adding lactose or isopropyl-β-D-thiogalactopyranoside (IPTG). lac repressor encoded by lacI
   1058..1088    -  promoter       lac promoter: promoter for the E. coli lac operon
   1103..1124    -  protein_bind   CAP binding site: CAP binding activates transcription in the presence of cAMP. E. coli catabolite activator protein
   1137..1229    -  CDS            lacI (fragment): lac repressor; lacI; The lac repressor binds to the lac operator to inhibit transcription in E. coli. This inhibition can be relieved by adding lactose or isopropyl-β-D-thiogalactopyranoside (IPTG).
   1412..2000    -  rep_origin     ori: high-copy-number ColE1/pMB1/pBR322/pUC origin of replication
   2171..3031    -  CDS            AmpR: β-lactamase; bla; confers resistance to ampicillin, carbenicillin, and related antibiotics
   3032..3136    -  promoter       AmpR promoter: bla
>Addgene plasmid #21715 | pROSA26-5' | depositor full sequence | sequence record 9839 | Author sequence
CTG
[124 nt withheld, positions 4-127]
C
[91 nt withheld, positions 129-219]
A
[49 nt withheld, positions 221-269]
CCTTTGACGTTGGAGTCCACGTTCTTT
[37 nt withheld, positions 297-333]
ACCCTATCTCGGTCTATTCTTTTGATTTATAAGGGATTTTGCCGATTTCGGCCTATTGGTTAAAAAATGA
GCTGATTTAACAAAAATTTAACGCGAATTTTAACAAAATATTAACGCTTACAATTTCCATTCGCCATTCA
GGCTGCGCAACTGTTGGGAAGGGCGATCGGTGCGGGCCTCTTCGCTATTACGCCAGCTGGCGAAAGGGGG
ATGTGCTGCAAGGCGATTAAGTTGGGTAACGCCAGGGTTTTCCCAGTCACGACGTTGTAAAACGACGGCC
AGTGAGCGCGCGTAATACGACTCACTATAGGGCGAATTGGAGCTCCACCGCGGTGGCGGCCGCTCTAGAA
CTAGTGGATCCCCCGGGCTGCAGGAATTCGATTCTAGAACTAGTGGATCCCCCGGGCTGCAGGAATTCGA
TTCCCTACAACCCGAATTCCTACAGCTCTCTGGCTCCTCAGAGAGCCTCGGCTAGGTAGGGGATCGGGAC
TCTGGCGGGAGGGCGGCTTGGTGCGTTTGCGGGGATGGGCGGCCGCGGCAGGCCCTCCGAGCGTGGTGGG
CCGTTCTGTGAGACAGCCGGATCAAGCTTATCGATACCGTCGACCTCGAGGGGGGGCCCGGTACCCAGCT
TTTGTTCCCTTTAGTGAGGGTTAATTGCGCGCTTGGCGTAATCATGGTCATAGCTGTTTCCTGTGTGAAA
TTGTTATCCGCTCACAATTCCACACAACATACGAGCCGGAAGCATAAAGTGTAAAGCCTGGGGTGCCTAA
TGAGTGAGCTAACTCACATTAATTGCGTTGCGCTCACTGCCCGCTTTCCAGTCGGGAAACCTGTCGTGCC
AGCTGCATTAATGAATCGGCCAACGCGCGGGGAGAGGCGGTTTGCGTATTGGGCGCTCTTCCGCTTCCTC
GCTCACTGACTCGCTGCGCTCGGTCGTTCGGCTGCGGCGAGCGGTATCAGCTCACTCAAAGGCGGTAATA
CGGTTATCCACAGAATCAGGGGATAACGCAGGAAAGAACATGTGAGCAAAAGGCCAGCAAAAGGCCAGGA
ACCGTAAAAAGGCCGCGTTGCTGGCGTTTTTCCATAGGCTCCGCCCCCCTGACGAGCATCACAAAAATCG
ACGCTCAAGTCAGAGGTGGCGAAACCCGACAGGACTATAAAGATACCAGGCGTTTCCCCCTGGAAGCTCC
CTCGTGCGCTCTCCTGTTCCGACCCTGCCGCTTACCGGATACCTGTCCGCCTTTCTCCCTTCGGGAAGCG
TGGCGCTTTCTCATAGCTCACGCTGTAGGTATCTCAGTTCGGTGTAGGTCGTTCGCTCCAAGCTGGGCTG
TGTGCACGAACCCCCCGTTCAGCCCGACCGCTGCGCCTTATCCGGTAACTATCGTCTTGAGTCCAACCCG
GTAAGACACGACTTATCGCCACTGGCAGCAGCCACTGGTAACAGGATTAGCAGAGCGAGGTATGTAGGCG
GTGCTACAGAGTTCTTGAAGTGGTGGCCTAACTACGGCTACACTAGAAGGACAGTATTTGGTATCTGCGC
TCTGCTGAAGCCAGTTACCTTCGGAAAAAGAGTTGGTAGCTCTTGATCCGGCAAACAAACCACCGCTGGT
AGCGGTGGTTTTTTTGTTTGCAAGCAGCAGATTACGCGCAGAAAAAAAGGATCTCAAGAAGATCCTTTGA
TCTTTTCTACGGGGTCTGACGCTCAGTGGAACGAAAACTCACGTTAAGGGATTTTGGTCATGAGATTATC
AAAAAGGATCTTCACCTAGATCCTTTTAAATTAAAAATGAAGTTTTAAATCAATCTAAAGTATATATGAG
TAAACTTGGTCTGACAGTTACCAATGCTTAATCAGTGAGGCACCTATCTCAGCGATCTGTCTATTTCGTT
CATCCATAGTTGCCTGACTCCCCGTCGTGTAGATAACTACGATACGGGAGGGCTTACCATCTGGCCCCAG
TGCTGCAATGATACCGCGAGACCCACGCTCACCGGCTCCAGATTTATCAGCAATAAACCAGCCAGCCGGA
AGGGCCGAGCGCAGAAGTGGTCCTGCAACTTTATCCGCCTCCATCCAGTCTATTAATTGTTGCCGGGAAG
CTAGAGTAAGTAGTTCGCCAGTTAATAGTTTGCGCAACGTTGTTGCCATTGCTACAGGCATCGTGGTGTC
ACGCTCGTCGTTTGGTATGGCTTCATTCAGCTCCGGTTCCCAACGATCAAGGCGAGTTACATGATCCCCC
ATGTTGTGCAAAAAAGCGGTTAGCTCCTTCGGTCCTCCGATCGTTGTCAGAAGTAAGTTGGCCGCAGTGT
TATCACTCATGGTTATGGCAGCACTGCATAATTCTCTTACTGTCATGCCATCCGTAAGATGCTTTTCTGT
GACTGGTGAGTACTCAACCAAGTCATTCTGAGAATAGTGTATGCGGCGACCGAGTTGCTCTTGCCCGGCG
TCAATACGGGATAATACCGCGCCACATAGCAGAACTTTAAAAGTGCTCATCATTGGAAAACGTTCTTCGG
GGCGAAAACTCTCAAGGATCTTACCGCTGTTGAGATCCAGTTCGATGTAACCCACTCGTGCACCCAACTG
ATCTTCAGCATCTTTTACTTTCACCAGCGTTTCTGGGTGAGCAAAAACAGGAAGGCAAAATGCCGCAAAA
AAGGGAATAAGGGCGACACGGAAATGTTGAATACTCATACTCTTCCTTTTTCAATATTATTGAAGCATTT
ATCAGGGTTATTGTCTCATGAGCGGATACATATTTGAATGTATTTAGAAAAATAAACAAATAGGGGTTCC
GCGCACATTTCCCCGAAAAGTGCCAC
