>Addgene plasmid #21715 | pROSA26-5' | addgene partial sequence | sequence record 41554 | T7 5'-TAATACGACTCACTATAGGG-3'
GCGGCCGCTCTAGAACTAGTGGATCCCCCGGGCTGCAGGAATTCGATTCTAGAACTAGTGGATCCCCCGG
GCTGCAGGAATTCGATTCCCTACAACCCGAATTCCTACAGCTCTCTGGCTCCTCAGAGAGCCTCGGCTAG
GTAGGGGATCGGGACTCTGGCGGGAGGGCGGCTTGGTGCGTTTGCGGGGATGGGCGGCCGCGGCAGGCCC
TCCGAGCGTGGTGGAGCCGTTCTGTGAGACAGCCGGATCAAGCTTATCGATACCGTCGACCTCGAGGGGG
GGCCCGGTACCCAGCTTTTGTTCCCTTTAGTGAGGGTTAATTGCGCGCTTGGCGTAATCATGGTCATAGC
TGTTTCCTGTGTGAAATTGTTATCCGCTCACAATTCCACACAACATACGAGCCGGAAGCATAAAGTGTAA
AGCCTGGGGTGCCTAATGAGTGAGCTAACTCACATTAATTGCGTTGCGCTCACTGCCCGCTTTCCAGTCG
GGAAACCTGTCGTGCCAGCTGCATTAATGAATCGGCCAACGCGCGGGGAGAGGCGGTTTGCGTATTGGGC
GCTCTTCCGCTTCCTCGCTCACTGACTCGCTGCGCTCGGTCGTTCGGCTGCGGCGAGCGGTATCAGCTCA
CTCAAAGGCGGTAATACGGTTATCCACAGAATCAGGGGATAACGCAGGAAAGAACATGTGAGCAAAAGGC
CAGCAAAAGGCCAGGAACCGTAAAAAGGCCGCGTTGCTGGCGTTTTTCCATAGGCTCCGCCCCCCTGACG
AGCATCACAAAAATCGACGCTCAAGTCAGAGGTGGCGAAACCCGACAGGACTATAAAGATACC
